Addgene plasmid #21366: E3020X
Depositing lab: Gregory Germino. Depositing organization: Johns Hopkins University and School of Medicine. Publication: Cleavage of polycystin-1 requires the receptor for egg jelly domain and is disrupted by human autosomal-dominant polycystic kidney disease 1-associated mutations. Qian F, Boletta A, Bhunia AK, Xu H, Liu L, Ahrabi AK, Watnick TJ, Zhou F, Germino GG. Proc Natl Acad Sci U S A. 2002 Dec 24. 99(26):16981-6. 10.1073/pnas.252484899 PubMed 12482949.
Backbone
  Vector backbone: pCI (modified)
  Backbone manufacturer: Promega
  Backbone size w/o insert (bp): 4713
  Vector type: Mammalian Expression
  Selectable markers: none
Growth in bacteria
  Bacterial resistance: Ampicillin, 100 μg/mL
  Growth temperature: 37°C
  Growth strain: DH5alpha
  Growth instructions: DH5a in dYT at 37oC
  Copy number: High Copy
Gene/Insert
  Gene/Insert name: autosomal dominant polycystic kidney disease type I (alt name: PKD1 mutant)
  Species: H. sapiens (human)
  Insert size (bp): 13117
  Mutation: Changed E3020 to stop codon
  GenBank ID: L33243
  Entrez Gene: PKD1 (a.k.a. PBP, PC1, Pc-1, TRPP1)
  Cloning method: Restriction Enzyme; 5′ cloning site EcoRI (not destroyed); 3′ cloning site SalI (destroyed during cloning)
  Sequencing primers: 5′ T7; 3′ n/a
Terms and licenses: Academic/Nonprofit Terms; Industry Terms: Not Available to Industry
How to cite: E3020X was a gift from Gregory Germino (Addgene plasmid # 21366 ; http://n2t.net/addgene:21366 ; RRID:Addgene_21366)
