[The description below was written by a language model from this plasmid's Addgene catalogue record.]
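Description:
E3020X is a mammalian expression plasmid built on a modified version of the Promega pCI backbone (about 4.7 kb without insert), carrying a roughly 13.1 kb human PKD1 cDNA that encodes polycystin-1, the protein altered in autosomal dominant polycystic kidney disease type 1. The insert was cloned by restriction digestion between an EcoRI site at the 5′ end, which is retained, and a SalI site at the 3′ end, which was destroyed during cloning. The plasmid is maintained in E. coli as a high-copy construct under ampicillin selection. The record lists no selectable marker for mammalian cells, so it is suited to transient transfection rather than direct selection of stable lines. The record does not spell out the promoter or the nature of the backbone modifications. Standard pCI vectors drive expression from the CMV immediate-early enhancer/promoter with a chimeric intron and an SV40 late polyadenylation signal, and the use of a T7 primer for 5′ sequencing is consistent with the T7 promoter that lies upstream of the pCI cloning site.

The defining feature is a nonsense mutation that converts glutamate 3020 to a stop codon. Translation should therefore end prematurely and yield a truncated polycystin-1 lacking everything downstream of that position, even though the full-length cDNA is still present. The associated publication examines how cleavage of polycystin-1 depends on the receptor for egg jelly (REJ) domain and how disease-associated PKD1 mutations disrupt that cleavage. This construct therefore most likely serves as a truncation mutant for comparison with wild-type PKD1 in studies of polycystin-1 processing and function in transfected cells. No epitope tags or reporters are recorded.
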