>Addgene plasmid #21366 | E3020X | addgene partial sequence | sequence record 28234 | 21366 with hPKD1-F2 (GGCCCTACACCTTCTTCATTTC)
CCATCTGAACCTCTCCAGCCACTTCCGCTGGTCGGCGCTGCAGGTGTCCGTGGGCCTGTACACGTCCCTG
TGCCAGTACTTCAGCTAGGAGGACATGGTGTGGCGGACAGAGGGGCTGCTGCCCCTGGAGGAGACCTCGC
CCCGCCAGGCCGTCTGCCTCACCCGCCACCTCACCGCCTTCGGCGCCAGCCTCTTCGTGCCCCCAAGCCA
TGTCCGCTTTGTGTTTCCTGAGCCGACAGCGGATGTAAACTACATCGTCATGCTGACATGTGCTGTGTGC
CTGGTGACCTACATGGTCATGGCCGCCATCCTGCACAAGCTGGACCAGTTGGATGCCAGCCGGGGCCGCG
CCATCCCTTTCTGTGGGCAGCGGGGCCGCTTCAAGTACGAGATCCTCGTCAAGACAGGCTGGGGCCGGGG
CTCAGGTACCACGGCCCACGTGGGCATCATGCTGTATGGGGTGGACAGCCGGAGCGGCCACCGGCACCTG
GACGGCGACAGAGCCTTCCACCGCAACAGCCTGGACATCTTCCGGATCGCCACCCCGCACAGCCTGGGTA
GCGTGTGGAAGATCCGAGTGTGGCACGACAACAAAGGGCTCAGCCCTGCCTGGTTCCTGCAGCACGTCAT
CGTCAGGGACCTGCAGACGGCACGCAGCGCCTTCTTCCTGGTCAATGACTGGCTTTCGGTGGAGACGGAG
GCCAACGGGGGCCTGGTGGAGAAGGAGGTGCTG
