>Addgene plasmid #21366 | E3020X | addgene partial sequence | sequence record 28235 | 21366 with hPKD1-F 5'-CGAGATGGTGGAGTTGTTCC
TGGGCCTCAGCAGGTCAAGGAGTTCCGCCACAAAGTCCGCTTTGAAGGGATGGAGCCGCTGCCCTCTCGC
TCCTCCAGGGGCTCCAAGGTATCCCCGGATGTGCCCCCACCCAGCGCTGGCTCCGATGCCTCGCACCCCT
CCACCTCCTCCAGCCAGCTGGATGGGCTGAGCGTGAGCCTGGGCCGGCTGGGGACAAGGTGTGAGCCTGA
GCCCTCCCGCCTCCAAGCCGTGTTCGAGGCCCTGCTCACCCAGTTTGACCGACTCAACCAGGCCACAGAG
GACGTCTACCAGCTGGAGCAGCAGCTGCACAGCCTGCAAGGCCGCAGGAGCAGCCGGGCGCCCGCCGGAT
CTTCCCGTGGCCCATCCCCGGGCCTGCGGCCAGCACTGCCCAGCCGCCTTGCCCGGGCCAGTCGGGGTGT
GGACCTGGCCACTGGCCCCAGCAGGACACCCCTTCGGGCCAAGAACAAGGTCCACCCCAGCAGCACTGAC
TACAAGGACGACGATGACAAGTGATCAGGTAGCTTATCGATACCGTCGACCCGGGCGGCCGCCGCTTCGA
GCAGACATGATAAGATACATTGATGAGTTTGGACAAACCACAACTAGAATGCAGTGAAAAAAATGCTTTA
TTTGTGAAATTTGTGATGCTATTGCTTTATTTGTAACCATTATAAGCTGCAATAAACAAGTTAACAACAA
CAATTGCATTCATTTTATGTTTCAGGTTCAGGGNGGAGATGTGGGAGGTTTTTTAAAGCAAGTAAAACCT
CTACAAATGTGGTAAAATCGATAAGGATCAATTGCCTTTTTTTTTTAATTTTTATTTTAATTTTATT
