>Addgene plasmid #21366 | E3020X | addgene partial sequence | sequence record 28236 | EBV-rev 5'-GTGGTTTGTCCAAACTCATC-3'
CTTNANTCGTTCTNTCNCNATCGGCCGCCGCCCGGGNCGACNGTATCGTATAAGCTACCTGCATCACGTT
GNCATCNTTCATCNTTTGTACTCAGTTGCATGCTTGGGGNGGACCTTTGGTGTCNTGGCNCNAATGGGTG
TCCTGCATGGGGNCANTGGNCANGTCCACACCANGACCGGNNCGGNNAAGGCNGCTGAGCACTGCTGGCC
GCAGGNCCGNGGATGGGCCACGNNAATATCCNGCGGCCNNCNGGTNGCTCATGCGGNCNTGNNGGCTGNG
CACCTGCTGCTCCAGCTGGTAGACGTCCTCTGTGNACNGNCTGACTCGGNCAAANTGNNTNANCANGGNC
TTAAACACGGCTTGGACGCGGGAAGNCTTACGNTCNCACCTTGTCCCCAGCCGGCCCANNNNANCNCTNA
NCCNATCCAGCTGGNTGNACGCAGGNGTTNCATGTGCGATGCATCAGTANCCNGNGCTGGTTGGCAGCNC
NTCCGNGGTATACCAATGNANCNCCNGNAGAAGCNATNGNNCNNNCGGCTCCATCCATTCTTATNNGAAT
TTGNGGNANAACTCNGTGAACTTGCTNANGCNAATCTATAGGCNCAGCCTGCNAACNTACAACTCCNCNA
TNTCTNAANCTTGGANGCTNCNTGGCNGNNNCTGNCCANANTCTNNACNCTGGGCNTGNCNTNAACTNTA
AGNCGAACNGATCCANTTAAAGNCCCCNTNCANTNCCCNGCNNTACCNCACACANGNACNNTGTGNGTGC
CCGNCTNNTCNGCCCAACGNCACNTCNNACCAANNTACCANAATCTTCCGNCTNTTTTNNTANGCCNANA
GACGGGAACGCNCNNGNATTNCCNCCCNNANNTNTGA
